>Addgene plasmid #149634 | pBSV2_Psyn-sgRNAmreB | addgene full sequence | sequence record 308844 | Addgene NGS Result
AAAGTAATAGAGTATGTTTTTTTGTGTGTATTTCTTATATGTTTTATTTATGTACGCTAGTGTTGAGATA
AGGACTACTAATTTATACTGTAATTTATTGTAGCAAGTTGTGGTTTTACTGGTTTTGTTTATATTAGATA
AGTTTTCCATTTATAGCTCCTTGAATACCGGATTTTTTATCTATAAAGTATATATATCACAATTTTGATT
TAAAAGTAAATTCTTTTTTTAAAAATACAAAAATTTTTTATAAATTATATAGACCATGATATTGTATTAA
TACTAATTGATTTTAATTTAAGGTTGAACTAAAATAAACATAGTTTTGTAGAAAATAATTTTTCATTATT
TTGCTACTTGATATTGGATCGTAAAAATATTAGGGCTTTACAAAGTTCTTTTAAAAGAGAATTTAGTAAA
GCCCTAAGTCTTTTAATAAAAAATTTTTTGTAAAAAAGTTGGCAAAAATAGTTTTTGCTATATATTTATA
TATAAGAAAAAATTCAATACTCAAGGAGATAAAAAATGGAAAACTTAAACAATAATCCACAAAAAATTAA
TCAAATAAATAAGCAAACTAATTTTATTGGTTTTGAAAATTTTATAGAACTTGATAATCAAGTTAATCAA
ACTAAAGAAAAAAGTAAATTAAGTAAGATAGGTAAGAAATTACCCGGAATAAGCAGTCAAGTCTAGTGCG
GCCGCGCCCAATACGCAAACCGCCTCTCCCCGCGCGTTGGCCGATTCATTAATGCAGCTGGCACGACAGG
TTTCCCGACTGGAAAGCGGGCAGTGAGCGCAACGCAATTAATGTGAGTTAGCTCACTCATTAGGCACCCC
AGGCTTTACACTTTATGCTTCCGGCTCGTATGTTGTGTGGAATTGTGAGCGGATAACAATTTCACACAGG
AAACAGCTATGACCATGATTACGAATTCGAGCTCGAATTCTAAAGATCTTTGACAGCTAGCTCAGTCCTA
GGTATAATACTAGTGATATCTATTGCAACAACAGAGTTTTAGAGCTAGAAATAGCAAGTTAAAATAAGGC
TAGTCCGTTATCAACTTGAAAAAGTGGCACCGAGTCGGTGCTTTTTTTGAAGCTTGGGCCCGAACAAAAA
CTCAAAGCTTGGCACTGGCCGTCGTTTTACAACGTCGTGACTGGGAAAACCCTGGCGTTACCCAACTTAA
TCGCCTTGCAGCACATCCCCCTTTCGCCAGCTGGCGTAATAGCGAAGAGGCCCGCACCGATCGCCCTTCC
CAACAGTTGCGCAGCCTGAATGGCGAATGGCGCGGCCGCTACCCGAGCTTCAAGGAAGATTTCCTATTAA
GGTTGAACTTAAGAGCTTAAGCATAGACGATTTGAAAAAAATTTTAAAACAAACAAAAAATTCTTTAATA
AAACAATATGTTGCGATGTTTAAGGTTTATGATTTAGATTTAAAGTTTAGTGAGGAAGCTATAGATAGAA
TTGCAGAGCTTACTTTTAATATGAATCTTGAGAGTGAAAATCTTGGTGCCAGAAGACTTCACGGTGTTAT
GGAAATAGTGCTTGCAGATCTTTTTTTTGAAGTGCCTGGCAGTAAGTTGAAAAAATTTGAAATAAACTTG
GACTATGTTAATAAAAAAATACAAATTAACGAACAAAAAGATTTGAATTATTATATAATTTAGTTAAAAG
CAATTTTAAATGAGGGAGGTTTCCATATGAGCCATATTCAACGGGAAACGTCGAGGCCGCGATTAAATTC
CAACATGGATGCTGATTTATATGGGTATAAATGGGCTCGCGATAATGTCGGGCAATCAGGTGCGACAATC
TATCGCTTGTATGGGAAGCCCGATGCGCCAGAGTTGTTTCTGAAACATGGCAAAGGTAGCGTTGCCAATG
ATGTTACAGATGAGATGGTCAGACTAAACTGGCTGACGGAATTTATGCCTCTTCCGACCATCAAGCATTT
TATCCGTACTCCTGATGATGCATGGTTACTCACCACTGCGATCCCCGGAAAAACAGCATTCCAGGTATTA
GAAGAATATCCTGATTCAGGTGAAAATATTGTTGATGCGCTGGCAGTGTTCCTGCGCCGGTTGCATTCGA
TTCCTGTTTGTAATTGTCCTTTTAACAGCGATCGCGTATTTCGTCTCGCTCAGGCGCAATCACGAATGAA
TAACGGTTTGGTTGATGCGAGTGATTTTGATGACGAGCGTAATGGCTGGCCTGTTGAACAAGTCTGGAAA
GAAATGCATAAACTTTTGCCATTCTCACCGGATTCAGTCGTCACTCATGGTGATTTCTCACTTGATAACC
TTATTTTTGACGAGGGGAAATTAATAGGTTGTATTGATGTTGGACGAGTCGGAATCGCAGACCGATACCA
GGATCTTGCCATCCTATGGAACTGCCTCGGTGAGTTTTCTCCTTCATTACAGAAACGGCTTTTTCAAAAA
TATGGTATTGATAATCCTGATATGAATAAATTGCAGTTTCATTTGATGCTCGATGAGTTTTTCTAATCAG
AATTGGTTAATTGGTTGTAACACTGGCAGAGCATTACGCTGACTTGACGGGACGGCGCTTACAATTTCCT
GATGCGGTATTTTCTCCTTACGCATCTGTGCGGTATTTCACACCGCATCAGGTGGCACTTTTCGGGGAAA
TGTGCGCGGAACCCCTATTTGTTTATTTTTCTAAATACATTCAAATATGTATCCGCTCATGAGACAATAA
CCCTGATAAATGCTTCAATAATAGCACGTGAGGAGGGCCACCATGGCCAAGTTGACCAGTGCCGTTCCGG
TGCTCACCGCGCGCGACGTCGCCGGAGCGGTCGAGTTCTGGACCGACCGGCTCGGGTTCTCCCGGGACTT
CGTGGAGGACGACTTCGCCGGTGTGGTCCGGGACGACGTGACCCTGTTCATCAGCGCGGTCCAGGACCAG
GTGGTGCCGGACAACACCCTGGCCTGGGTGTGGGTGCGCGGCCTGGACGAGCTGTACGCCGAGTGGTCGG
AGGTCGTGTCCACGAACTTCCGGGACGCCTCCGGGCCGGCCATGACCGAGATCGGCGAGCAGCCGTGGGG
GCGGGAGTTCGCCCTGCGCGACCCGGCCGGCAACTGCGTGCACTTCGTGGCCGAGGAGCAGGACTGACAC
GTGCTAAAACTTCATTTTTAATTTAAAAGGATCTAGGTGAAGATCCTTTTTGATAATCTCATGACCAAAA
TCCCTTAACGTGAGTTTTCGTTCCACTGAGCGTCAGACCCCGTAGAAAAGATCAAAGGATCTTCTTGAGA
TCCTTTTTTTCTGCGCGTAATCTGCTGCTTGCAAACAAAAAAACCACCGCTACCAGCGGTGGTTTGTTTG
CCGGATCAAGAGCTACCAACTCTTTTTCCGAAGGTAACTGGCTTCAGCAGAGCGCAGATACCAAATACTG
TTCTTCTAGTGTAGCCGTAGTTAGGCCACCACTTCAAGAACTCTGTAGCACCGCCTACATACCTCGCTCT
GCTAATCCTGTTACCAGTGGCTGCTGCCAGTGGCGATAAGTCGTGTCTTACCGGGTTGGACTCAAGACGA
TAGTTACCGGATAAGGCGCAGCGGTCGGGCTGAACGGGGGGTTCGTGCACACAGCCCAGCTTGGAGCGAA
CGACCTACACCGAACTGAGATACCTACAGCGTGAGCTATGAGAAAGCGCCACGCTTCCCGAAGGGAGAAA
GGCGGACAGGTATCCGGTAAGCGGCAGGGTCGGAACAGGAGAGCGCACGAGGGAGCTTCCAGGGGGAAAC
GCCTGGTATCTTTATAGTCCTGTCGGGTTTCGCCACCTCTGACTTGAGCGTCGATTTTTGTGATGCTCGT
CAGGGGGGCGGAGCCTATGGAAAAACGCCAGCAACGCGGCCTTTTTACGGTTCCTGGCCTTTTGCTGGCC
TTTTGCTCACATGTTCTTTCCTGCACTAGATCCCCGGCAAGTTCATCCTTAGGGTTTTCATATCTCTTAA
AAAGTCAATTTCTGCTTGATTAATTTCTTGTGGATTATTGTTTTTGCGGTTTTTCATTTTTTATCTCCTT
GAGTATTGAATTTTTTCTTATATATAAATATATAGCAAAAACTATTTTTGCCAACTTTTTTACAAAAAAT
TTTTTATTAAAACACTTAGGGCTTTGCTAAATTCTCTTTTAAAAGAACTTAGTAAAGCCCTATGGATTTA
AGAACTGATTATACTTACGTAGTAAAAATACTACAGATATTAATAGTATAGACCATATCAAAATCATAAT
CAATTTATATTTATCTAAAATTGTAGTCCATACAAAATACAAAAAAATTAGGTTTTTCTAAATTCTATTT
TAAAAGAACTTAGTAACACCTAATCTCTAAATTACTTACAAAATTCTAAAATTAGATTTTTAGTTCTTCA
TATTTCTTTAAAAGTTTTTTAAGAAAATCTTTTTGATTTTCAAAAATTTCATGCATCATAAAACTAGTAA
ATTTGGATTTTTTTTTGTAAAAATCATAACTTTCTTGGGTTTTAAGTTGAAATCTTAATGGTTTTATTGG
ATTTTGCCTAGATTTTTTTAACGCCGGACTTTCTTTATCTTTTATAAAATTATAAGAATTTTTAATACCA
TTTTCTATTAAATAATCTTCTTTTATAAGCCCCTCTTGCAGTGCAGTTGCTAATCTTAAATACTTATACG
CTTGAGTTTTTGCTACATCAAAGTCTTTTATAAAATCAAGAAAAGTTTTATAACCATCAAATTTATAATA
TTGATTATCTTTTATTTCTTTTAAAATTTTAATATTTTCCACCCTGTGGAATATTTCTTTTTTGAAATTG
TCATTTAACTTTTCCTTTAGTGTCTTGTAATAAGAAATTTTACTTTCATTAATCATTAAATTTTGTTCAA
CATAAGTATCTATCTTTTTTGTTAAAACTTTAACAACACGTTTTTTTTCCATAAAAATTTTCCTTTATTT
TTGCAACATTTTCCTTAATTGATATAATTGTTACTATTTTAGATTTTTTAATATCCACTTAAGAATTAAT
CCCTCACTAGAATATTTTTTATTATAGAATTCATATACATGTTTTTCTAAATCTATAAATTTATCAACAA
TTGCTTTATTATAGGGTGTATCTATCTTTTCTTTTCTTAATAATCGTCTCATATTCTTTAAATAACAACA
AACACTGCCGGTTTTAAACCTAAATTCTATGTAATATATTTTTGAAAAAGTATATACATTTTCAACCCCG
TTTATTTCATACTTTACAAAAACATTATTTATTGGTTTTCTATAACCATAGTAAATGCCTAAAAATTTGT
CCCCGTCTTTCATAGGATATAGATAAAGTTTTTGAATCTCTGATTTATCTAATAATTTTTCAAAAAAAAT
TATACACCGCTTTTGTTTGTTACTAACTACTCTATGCAATGCCTTTAATATTTTTGTGTGATATATATTT
TTATCACCTTTTTTTTCTTTCAGCAGGAAGATACTTTCTTTTGGAAATTTAATTTTTTGTTCATTTATTC
TTGCAGCCTTAAGTCCGATTTTCATATTTAATCCTTATATAGCCTTTCTATTTAATTCTTTTAAACTCAA
TAAACTTTTTTGGTTTTTCATTAGTTCTAATAATTCGCAATAATATGTGCAAAACACTTTATTGTATTCT
ATTTTCTTTTGGTTATTCAAATATTCTTTTATAATTGGCTTTAGAAGTTCAATATTTACTTCTTTTTTTA
GTTGTTCAATAAGGATATTGAAAATGTTTGTTTTTAAATCTTGATAATTTTGTTGAGAATTTTCTTTTTT
TCTTTCAATTGACTTCTCTAATTTACGCTTTATATTGTTTAAATCGCTATATTTATGACTTTCAATAATA
AAATGAGGCTTAAATTTGTAATTTTCGTATATTTTTTGGAAACTTGTTTCTAATTGTTTAGAATTATATT
CATTTTTTTCAAATTCTTTTTGAGTGTTGCATAGAATTTCCTTTAATTTTTCTTGTTTTTCTTTCATACA
AGATTTAGTAAAATGTATATTTTTATTTTTTAGTAATTTAATTTCTATTATTTTTATGATTTTAAGTATT
TTGATTATATTATCTTTATCAATATTTAAATTGAATAAAATTGTAAGAAAAATTGAAAGAATTTTTTTAC
ATAAAAAGTTACATTTATTGAAGTAATTTCTTACTTGATACTTTTCTATTTCATTAATCTTTCTTTCTTC
TTTTATATTATTTTTATTATTTAAACACTCCTTTAAATCTACACTCCCATTTTTAGTAAATCTATCTTTA
AGGCCCCTTGAAACTCTATTTTGAAATCTTAAATCTTTTTTTTCTTGAAAGTATTTATAGATTTTTTGGT
AACATTCTTTTTTTGAAAAATTAAGTTGATAGTATATTTCGGTCCCCAAATTTACCCCTAAGTGTTTGTG
ATAATTAGTTGTGACTTTAAATTCTTTTTCTAATTTGTAAAGGTAATTTTGCAGTGTTTTTAGTTTAACG
GGTGTTTGACTATTTCTTTTAAGGTTTTCATT
Features (pLannotate 1.2.2; 14 found; start..end, strand, type, name):
    704..796     +  CDS            lacI (fragment): lac repressor; lacI; The lac repressor binds to the lac operator to inhibit transcription in E. coli. This inhibition can be relieved by adding lactose or isopropyl-β-D-thiogalactopyranoside (IPTG).
    809..830     +  protein_bind   CAP binding site: CAP binding activates transcription in the presence of cAMP. E. coli catabolite activator protein
    845..875     +  promoter       lac promoter: promoter for the E. coli lac operon
    883..899     +  protein_bind   lac operator: The lac repressor binds to the lac operator to inhibit transcription in E. coli. This inhibition can be relieved by adding lactose or isopropyl-β-D-thiogalactopyranoside (IPTG). lac repressor encoded by lacI
    960..994     +  promoter       J23119(SpeI) promoter: bacterial promoter (Registry of Standard Biological Parts BBa J23119) modified to end with an SpeI site
   1016..1091    +  misc_RNA       gRNA scaffold: guide RNA scaffold for the Streptococcus pyogenes CRISPR/Cas9 system
   1133..1287    +  CDS            lacZα (fragment): LacZα fragment of β-galactosidase; lacZ fragment
   1266..1670    +  CDS            hslU (fragment): HSLU_BORBU - Protein inferred from homology: Swiss-Prot protein existence level 3. ATPase subunit of a proteasome-like degradation complex; this subunit has chaperone activity. The binding of ATP and its subsequent hydrolysis by HslU are essential for unfolding of protein substrates subsequently hydrolyzed by HslV. HslU recognizes the N-terminal part of its protein substrates and unfolds these before they are guided to HslV for hydrolysis. From Borrelia burgdorferi (strain ATCC 35210 / B31 / CIP 102532 / DSM 4680).
   1707..2516    +  CDS            KanR: aminoglycoside phosphotransferase; aph(3')-Ia; confers resistance to kanamycin in bacteria or G418 (Geneticin®) in eukaryotes
   2588..2638    -  misc_feature   bom (fragment): basis of mobility region from pBR322
   2665..2753    +  promoter       AmpR promoter (fragment): bla
   2773..3147    +  CDS            BleoR: antibiotic-binding protein; Sh ble from Streptoalloteichus hindustanus; confers resistance to bleomycin, phleomycin, and Zeocin™
   3285..3873    +  rep_origin     ori: high-copy-number ColE1/pMB1/pBR322/pUC origin of replication
   4840..4856    -  promoter       ADH1 promoter (fragment): S. cerevisiae ADH1; promoter for alcohol dehydrogenase 1
