[The description below was written by a language model from this plasmid's Addgene catalogue record and pLannotate feature annotations shown in this document.]
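Description:
pBSV2_Psyn-sgRNAmreB is a 6.5 kb bacterial CRISPR vector built on the pBSV2_2 backbone, made to express a single guide RNA against the mreB gene in the Lyme disease spirochete Borrelia burgdorferi. It is propagated in E. coli as a high-copy plasmid from a ColE1/pUC-type origin and selected with kanamycin through an aph(3')-Ia (KanR) gene. The annotated fragment of B. burgdorferi sequence matching hslU lies immediately upstream of KanR. It may reflect borrelial regulatory sequence driving the marker, although the record does not say so. A Sh ble (BleoR) open reading frame preceded by a partial bla promoter is also annotated, but kanamycin is the only selection listed in the catalogue. About 2.7 kb downstream of the E. coli origin carries no meaningful annotation. The short ADH1 promoter hit there is probably a spurious match. The elements that would allow the plasmid to replicate in Borrelia are not identified in the feature table.

The payload is a compact sgRNA cassette inserted within remnants of a lacZα/lac promoter multiple cloning region. The catalogue names the promoter Psyn. The feature table detects a J23119-type constitutive synthetic promoter at this position, followed by a 20-nucleotide mreB-targeting spacer and the Streptococcus pyogenes Cas9 guide RNA scaffold. No Cas9 or dCas9 coding sequence is annotated, so the plasmid supplies only the guide.

According to the associated publication, it belongs to a CRISPR interference platform for selective downregulation of gene expression in B. burgdorferi. In such a system, a catalytically inactive Cas9 provided separately would be directed by this guide to repress mreB transcription.
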