Addgene plasmid #149634: pBSV2_Psyn-sgRNAmreB
Purpose: mreB gRNA expression in B. burgdorferi
Depositing lab: Christine Jacobs-Wagner. Depositing organization: Yale University. Publication: A CRISPR interference platform for selective downregulation of gene expression in Borrelia burgdorferi. Takacs CN, Scott M, Chang Y, Kloos ZA, Irnov I, Rosa PA, Liu J, Jacobs-Wagner C. Appl Environ Microbiol. 2020 Nov 30. pii: AEM.02519-20. doi: 10.1128/AEM.02519-20. PubMed 33257311.
Backbone
  Vector backbone: pBSV2_2
  Backbone manufacturer: CJW lab
  Vector type: Bacterial Expression, CRISPR
Growth in bacteria
  Bacterial resistance: Kanamycin, 50 μg/mL
  Growth temperature: 30°C
  Growth strain: DH5alpha
  Copy number: High Copy
Gene/Insert
  Gene/Insert name: sgRNAmreB
  gRNA/shRNA sequence: ATATCTATTGCAACAACAGA
  Species: Synthetic
  Promoter: Psyn
  Cloning method: Restriction Enzyme; 5′ cloning site Unknown (unknown if destroyed); 3′ cloning site Unknown (unknown if destroyed)
  Sequencing primers: 5′ Unknown
Terms and licenses: Academic/Nonprofit Terms; Industry Terms: Not Available to Industry
How to cite: pBSV2_Psyn-sgRNAmreB was a gift from Christine Jacobs-Wagner (Addgene plasmid # 149634 ; http://n2t.net/addgene:149634 ; RRID:Addgene_149634)
